>Addgene plasmid #80476 | PB-TAG-ERN | depositor full sequence | sequence record 153664 | PB-TAG-ERN sequence 12468 bps
GGAAATTGTAAACGTTAATATTTTGTTAAAATTCGCGTTAAATTTTTGTTAAATCAGCTCATTTTTTAAC
CAATAGGCCGAAATCGGCAAAATCCCTTATAAATCAAAAGAATAGACCGAGATAGGGT
[37 nt withheld, positions 129-165]
AAAGAACGTGGACTCCAACGTCAAAGG
[49 nt withheld, positions 193-241]
T
[91 nt withheld, positions 243-333]
G
[124 nt withheld, positions 335-458]
CGCGCCATTCGCCATTCAGGCTGCGCAACTGTTGGGAAGGGCGATCGGTGCGGGCCTCTTCGCTATTACG
CCAGCTGGCGAAAGGGGGATGTGCTGCAAGGCGATTAAGTTGGGTAACGCCAGGGTTTTCCCAGTCACGA
CGTTGTAAAACGACGGCCAGTGAATTGTAATACGACTCACTATAGGGCGAATTGGAGCTCGGTATTCACG
ACAGCAGGCTGAATAATAAAAAAATTAGAAACTATTATTTAACCCTAGAAAGATAATCATATTGTGACGT
ACGTTAAAGATAATCATGCGTAAAATTGACGCATGTGTTTTATCGGTCTGTATATCGAGGTTTATTTATT
AATTTGAATAGATATTAAGTTTTATTATATTTACACTTACATACTAATAATAAATTCAACAAACAATTTA
TTTATGTTTATTTATTTATTAAAAAAAAACAAAAACTCAAAATTTCTTCTATAAAGTAACAAAACTTTTA
AACATTCTCTCTTTTACAAAAATAAACTTATTTTGTACTTTAAAAACAGTCATGTTGTATTATAAAATAA
GTAATTAGCTTAACCTATACATAATAGAAACAAATTATACTTATTAGTCAGTCAGAAACAACTTTGGCAC
ATATCAATATTATGCTCTCGTTAATTAACTCGAGGGATCCAAGCTGGCCGCACGTCTCCCTATCAGTGAT
AGAGAAGTCGACACGTCTCGAGCTCCCTATCAGTGATAGAGAAGGTACGTCTAGAACGTCTCCCTATCAG
TGATAGAGAAGTCGACACGTCTCGAGCTCCCTATCAGTGATAGAGAAGGTACGTCTAGAACGTCTCCCTA
TCAGTGATAGAGAAGTCGACACGTCTCGAGCTCCCTATCAGTGATAGAGAAGGTACGTCTAGAACGTCTC
CCTATCAGTGATAGAGAAGTCGACACGTCTCGAGCTCCCTATCAGTGATAGAGAAGGTACCCCCTATATA
AGCAGAGCTCGTTTAGTGAACCGTCAGATCGCCTGGAGACGCCATCCACGCTGTTTTGACCTCCATAGAA
GACACCGGGACCGATCCAGCCTCCGCGGTGGCGGCCATCACAAGTTTGTACAAAAAAGCTGAACGAGAAA
CGTAAAATGATATAAATATCAATATATTAAATTAGATTTTGCATAAAAAACAGACTACATAATACTGTAA
AACACAACATATCCAGTCACTATGGCGGCCGCATTAGGCACCCCAGGCTTTACACTTTATGCTTCCGGCT
CGTATAATGTGTGGATTTTGAGTTAGGATCCGTCGAGATTTTCAGGAGCTAAGGAAGCTAAAATGGAGAA
AAAAATCACTGGATATACCACCGTTGATATATCCCAATGGCATCGTAAAGAACATTTTGAGGCATTTCAG
TCAGTTGCTCAATGTACCTATAACCAGACCGTTCAGCTGGATATTACGGCCTTTTTAAAGACCGTAAAGA
AAAATAAGCACAAGTTTTATCCGGCCTTTATTCACATTCTTGCCCGCCTGATGAATGCTCATCCGGAATT
CCGTATGGCAATGAAAGACGGTGAGCTGGTGATATGGGATAGTGTTCACCCTTGTTACACCGTTTTCCAT
GAGCAAACTGAAACGTTTTCATCGCTCTGGAGTGAATACCACGACGATTTCCGGCAGTTTCTACACATAT
ATTCGCAAGATGTGGCGTGTTACGGTGAAAACCTGGCCTATTTCCCTAAAGGGTTTATTGAGAATATGTT
TTTCGTCTCAGCCAATCCCTGGGTGAGTTTCACCAGTTTTGATTTAAACGTGGCCAATATGGACAACTTC
TTCGCCCCCGTTTTCACCATGGGCAAATATTATACGCAAGGCGACAAGGTGCTGATGCCGCTGGCGATTC
AGGTTCATCATGCCGTTTGTGATGGCTTCCATGTCGGCAGAATGCTTAATGAATTACAACAGTACTGCGA
TGAGTGGCAGGGCGGGGCGTAAACGCGTGGATCCGGCTTACTAAAAGCCAGATAACAGTATGCGTATTTG
CGCGCTGATTTTTGCGGTATAAGAATATATACTGATATGTATACCCGAAGTATGTCAAAAAGAGGTATGC
TATGAAGCAGCGTATTACAGTGACAGTTGACAGCGACAGCTATCAGTTGCTCAAGGCATATATGATGTCA
ATATCTCCGGTCTGGTAAGCACAACCATGCAGAATGAAGCCCGTCGTCTGCGTGCCGAACGCTGGAAAGC
GGAAAATCAGGAAGGGATGGCTGAGGTCGCCCGGTTTATTGAAATGAACGGCTCTTTTGCTGACGAGAAC
AGGGGCTGGTGAAATGCAGTTTAAGGTTTACACCTATAAAAGAGAGAGCCGTTATCGTCTGTTTGTGGAT
GTACAGAGTGATATTATTGACACGCCCGGGCGACGGATGGTGATCCCCCTGGCCAGTGCACGTCTGCTGT
CAGATAAAGTCTCCCGTGAACTTTACCCGGTGGTGCATATCGGGGATGAAAGCTGGCGCATGATGACCAC
CGATATGGCCAGTGTGCCGGTCTCCGTTATCGGGGAAGAAGTGGCTGATCTCAGCCACCGCGAAAATGAC
ATCAAAAACGCCATTAACCTGATGTTCTGGGGAATATAAATGTCAGGCTCCCTTATACACAGCCAGTCTG
CAGGTCGACCATAGTGACTGGATATGTTGTGTTTTACAGTATTATGTAGTCTGTTTTTTATGCAAAATCT
AATTTAATATATTGATATTTATATCATTTTACGTTTCTCGTTCAGCTTTCTTGTACAAAGTGGTGATCTA
GCTAAAACGCGGCCTCGAATCGAATTCCGCCCCCCCCCCTCTCCCTCCCCCCCCCCTAACGTTACTGGCC
GAAGCCGCTTGGAATAAGGCCGGTGTGCGTTTGTCTATATGTTATTTTCCACCATATTGCCGTCTTTTGG
CAATGTGAGGGCCCGGAAACCTGGCCCTGTCTTCTTGACGAGCATTCCTAGGGGTCTTTCCCCTCTCGCC
AAAGGAATGCAAGGTCTGTTGAATGTCGTGAAGGAAGCAGTTCCTCTGGAAGCTTCTTGAAGACAAACAA
CGTCTGTAGCGACCCTTTGCAGGCAGCGGAACCCCCCACCTGGCGACAGGTGCCTCTGCGGCCAAAAGCC
ACGTGTATAAGATACACCTGCAAAGGCGGCACAACCCCAGTGCCACGTTGTGAGTTGGATAGTTGTGGAA
AGAGTCAAATGGCTCTCCTCAAGCGTATTCAACAAGGGGCTGAAGGATGCCCAGAAGGTACCCCATTGTA
TGGGATCTGATCTGGGGCCTCGGTGCACATGCTTTACATGTGTTTAGTCGAGGTTAAAAAAACGTCTAGG
CCCCCCGAACCACGGGGACGTGGTTTTCCTTTGAAAAACACGATGATAATATGGCCACAACCATGGTGAG
CAAGGGCGAGGAGCTGTTCACCGGGGTGGTGCCCATCCTGGTCGAGCTGGACGGCGACGTAAACGGCCAC
AAGTTCAGCGTGTCCGGCGAGGGCGAGGGCGATGCCACCTACGGCAAGCTGACCCTGAAGTTCATCTGCA
CCACCGGCAAGCTGCCCGTGCCCTGGCCCACCCTCGTGACCACCCTGACCTACGGCGTGCAGTGCTTCAG
CCGCTACCCCGACCACATGAAGCAGCACGACTTCTTCAAGTCCGCCATGCCCGAAGGCTACGTCCAGGAG
CGCACCATCTTCTTCAAGGACGACGGCAACTACAAGACCCGCGCCGAGGTGAAGTTCGAGGGCGACACCC
TGGTGAACCGCATCGAGCTGAAGGGCATCGACTTCAAGGAGGACGGCAACATCCTGGGGCACAAGCTGGA
GTACAACTACAACAGCCACAACGTCTATATCATGGCCGACAAGCAGAAGAACGGCATCAAGGTGAACTTC
AAGATCCGCCACAACATCGAGGACGGCAGCGTGCAGCTCGCCGACCACTACCAGCAGAACACCCCCATCG
GCGACGGCCCCGTGCTGCTGCCCGACAACCACTACCTGAGCACCCAGTCCGCCCTGAGCAAAGACCCCAA
CGAGAAGCGCGATCACATGGTCCTGCTGGAGTTCGTGACCGCCGCCGGGATCACTCTCGGCATGGACGAG
CTGTACAAGTAAAGCGGCCGCGATCTTTTTCCCTCTGCCAAAAATTATGGGGACATCATGAAGCCCCTTG
AGCATCTGACTTCTGGCTAATAAAGGAAATTTATTTTCATTGCAATAGTGTGTTGGAATTTTTTGTGTCT
CTCACTCGGAAGGACATATGGGAGGGCAAATCATTTAAAACATCAGAATGAGTATTTGGTTTAGAGTTTG
GCAACATATGCCATATGCTGGCTGCCATGAACAAAGGTGGCTATAAAGAGGTCATCAGTATATGAAACAG
CCCCCTGCTGTCCATTCCTTATTCCATAGAAAAGCCTTGACTTGAGGTTAGATTTTTTTTATATTTTGTT
TTGTGTTATTTTTTTCTTTAACATCCCTAAAATTTTCCTTACATGTTTTACTAGCCAGATTTTTCCTCCT
CTCCTGACTACTCCCAGTCATAGCTGTCCCTCTTCTCTTATGAAGATCCCTCGACCTGCAGGAATTCGAT
TACTTAAGCCTAGGATCCAGATCTGTACATTCGAATCGATGAATTCGTTAACCATGGAAGCTTCTGCAGC
GGCCGCACTAGCGGTGGCGGCCTCGACATTGATTATTGACTAGTTATTAATAGTAATCAATTACGGGGTC
ATTAGTTCATAGCCCATATATGGAGTTCCGCGTTACATAACTTACGGTAAATGGCCCGCCTGGCTGACCG
CCCAACGACCCCCGCCCATTGACGTCAATAATGACGTATGTTCCCATAGTAACGCCAATAGGGACTTTCC
ATTGACGTCAATGGGTGGAGTATTTACGGTAAACTGCCCACTTGGCAGTACATCAAGTGTATCATATGCC
AAGTACGCCCCCTATTGACGTCAATGACGGTAAATGGCCCGCCTGGCATTATGCCCAGTACATGACCTTA
TGGGACTTTCCTACTTGGCAGTACATCTACGTATTAGTCATCGCTATTACCATGATGATGCGGTTTTGGC
AGTACATCAATGGGCGTGGATAGCGGTTTGACTCACGGGGATTTCCAAGTCTCCACCCCATTGACGTCAA
TGGGAGTTTGTTTTGACTAGTGGAGCCGAGAGTAATTCATACAAAAGGAGGGATCGCCTTCGCAAGGGGA
GAGCCCAGGGACCGTCCCTAAATTCTCACAGACCCAAATCCCTGTAGCCGCCCCACGACAGCGCGAGGAG
CATGCGCCCAGGGCTGAGCGCGGGTAGATCAGAGCACACAAGCTCACAGTCCCCGGCGGTGGGGGGAGGG
GCGCGCTGAGCGGGGGCCAGGGAGCTGGCGCGGGGCAAACTGGGAAAGTGGTGTCGTGTGCTGGCTCCGC
CCTCTTCCCGAGGGTGGGGGAGAACGGTATATAAGTGCGGTAGTCGCCTTGGACGTTCTTTTTCGCAACG
GGTTTGCCGTCAGAACGCAGGTGAGTGGCGGGTGTGGCTTCCGCGGGCCCCGGAGCTGGAGCCCTGCTCT
GAGCGGGCCGGGCTGATATGCGAGTGTCGTCCGCAGGGTTTAGCTGTGAGCATTCCCACTTCGAGTGGCG
GGCGGTGCGGGGGTGAGAGTGCGAGGCCTAGCGGCAACCCCGTAGCCTCGCCTCGTGTCCGGCTTGAGGC
CTAGCGTGGTGTCCGCCGCCGCGTGCCACTCCGGCCGCACTATGCGTTTTTTGTCCTTGCTGCCCTCGAT
TGCCTTCCAGCAGCATGGGCTAACAAAGGGAGGGTGTGGGGCTCACTCTTAAGGAGCCCATGAAGCTTAC
GTTGGATAGGAATGGAAGGGCAGGAGGGGCGACTGGGGCCCGCCCGCCTTCGGAGCACATGTCCGACGCC
ACCTGGATGGGGCGAGGCCTGTGGCTTTCCGAAGCAATCGGGCGTGAGTTTAGCCTACCTGGGCCATGTG
GCCCTAGCACTGGGCACGGTCTGGCCTGGCGGTGCCGCGTTCCCTTGCCTCCCAACAAGGGTGAGGCCGT
CCCGCCCGGCACCAGTTGCTTGCGCGGAAAGATGGCCGCTCCCGGGGCCCTGTTGCAAGGAGCTCAAAAT
GGAGGACGCGGCAGCCCGGTGGAGCGGGCGGGTGAGTCACCCACACAAAGGAAGAGGGCCTTGCCCCTCG
CCGGCCGCTGCTTCCTGTGACCCCGTGGTCTATCGGCCGCATAGTCACCTCGGGCTTCTCTTGAGCACCG
CTCGTCGCGGCGGGGGGAGGGGATCTAATGGCGTTGGAGTTTGTTCACATTTGGTGGGTGGAGACTAGTC
AGGCCAGCCTGGCGCTGGAAGTCATTCTTGGAATTTGCCCCTTTGAGTTTGGAGCGAGGCTAATTCTCAA
GCCTCTTAGCGGTTCAAAGGTATTTTCTAAACCCGTTTCCAGGTGTTGTGAAAGCCACCGCTAATTCAAA
GCAATCCGGAGTAAATTCACCATGTCTAGACTGGACAAGAGCAAAGTCATAAACGGCGCTCTGGAATTAC
TCAATGGAGTCGGTATCGAAGGCCTGACGACAAGGAAACTCGCTCAAAAGCTGGGAGTTGAGCAGCCTAC
CCTGTACTGGCACGTGAAGAACAAGCGGGCCCTGCTCGATGCCCTGCCAATCGAGATGCTGGACAGGCAT
CATACCCACTTCTGCCCCCTGGAAGGCGAGTCATGGCAAGACTTTCTGCGGAACAACGCCAAGTCATTCC
GCTGTGCTCTCCTCTCACATCGCGACGGGGCTAAAGTGCATCTCGGCACCCGCCCAACAGAGAAACAGTA
CGAAACCCTGGAAAATCAGCTCGCGTTCCTGTGTCAGCAAGGCTTCTCCCTGGAGAACGCACTGTACGCT
CTGTCCGCCGTGGGCCACTTTACACTGGGCTGCGTATTGGAGGAACAGGAGCATCAAGTAGCAAAAGAGG
AAAGAGAGACACCTACCACCGATTCTATGCCCCCACTTCTGAGACAAGCAATTGAGCTGTTCGACCGGCA
GGGAGCCGAACCTGCCTTCCTTTTCGGCCTGGAACTAATCATATGTGGCCTGGAGAAACAGCTAAAGTGC
GAAAGCGGCGGGCCGGCCGACGCCCTTGACGATTTTGACTTAGACATGCTCCCAGCCGATGCCCTTGACG
ACTTTGACCTTGATATGCTGCCTGCTGACGCTCTTGACGATTTTGACCTTGACATGCTCCCCGGGTAACT
AAGTAAGGATCCCGTACGCCTAGGAGCAGGTTTCCCCAATGACACAAAACGTGCAACTTGAAACTCCGCC
TGGTCTTTCCAGGTCTAGAGGGGTAACACTTTGTACTGCGTTTGGCTCCACGCTCGATCCACTGGCGAGT
GTTAGTAACAGCACTGTTGCTTCGTAGCGGAGCATGACGGCCGTGGGAACTCCTCCTTGGTAACAAGGAC
CCACGGGGCCAAAAGCCACGCCCACACGGGCCCGTCATGTGTGCAACCCCAGCACGGCGACTTTACTGCG
AAACCCACTTTAAAGTGACATTGAAACTGGTACCCACACACTGGTGACAGGCTAAGGATGCCCTTCAGGT
ACCCCGAGGTAACACGCGACACTCGGGATCTGAGAAGGGGACTGGGGCTTCTATAAAAGCGCTCGGTTTA
AAAAGCTTCTATGCCTGAATAGGTGACCGGAGGTCGGCACCTTTCCTTTGCAATTACTGACCCTATGAAT
ACACTGACTGTTTGACAATTAATCATCGGCATAGTATATCGGCATAGTATAATACGACTCACTATAGGAG
GGCCACCATGATTGAACAAGATGGATTGCACGCAGGTTCTCCGGCCGCTTGGGTGGAGAGGCTATTCGGC
TATGACTGGGCACAACAGACAATCGGCTGCTCTGATGCCGCCGTGTTCCGGCTGTCAGCGCAGGGGCGCC
CGGTTCTTTTTGTCAAGACCGACCTGTCCGGTGCCCTGAATGAACTGCAAGACGAGGCAGCGCGGCTATC
GTGGCTGGCCACGACGGGCGTTCCTTGCGCAGCTGTGCTCGACGTTGTCACTGAAGCGGGAAGGGACTGG
CTGCTATTGGGCGAAGTGCCGGGGCAGGATCTCCTGTCATCTCACCTTGCTCCTGCCGAGAAAGTATCCA
TCATGGCTGATGCAATGCGGCGGCTGCATACGCTTGATCCGGCTACCTGCCCATTCGACCACCAAGCGAA
ACATCGCATCGAGCGAGCACGTACTCGGATGGAAGCCGGTCTTGTCGATCAGGATGATCTGGACGAAGAG
CATCAGGGGCTCGCGCCAGCCGAACTGTTCGCCAGGCTCAAGGCGAGCATGCCCGACGGCGAGGATCTCG
TCGTGACACATGGCGATGCCTGCTTGCCGAATATCATGGTGGAAAATGGCCGCTTTTCTGGATTCATCGA
CTGTGGCCGGCTGGGTGTGGCGGACCGCTATCAGGACATAGCGTTGGCTACCCGTGATATTGCTGAAGAG
CTTGGCGGCGAATGGGCTGACCGCTTCCTCGTGCTTTACGGTATCGCCGCTCCCGATTCGCAGCGCATCG
CCTTCTATCGCCTTCTTGACGAGTTCTTCTGAGCGGGACTCTGGGGTTCGAAATGACCGACCAAGCGAAT
TCGCTAGGATTATCCCTAATACCTGCCACCCCACTCTTAATCAGTGGTGGAAGAACGGTCTCAGAACTGT
TTGTTTCAATTGGCCATTTAAGTTTAGTAGTAAAAGACTGGTTAATGATAACAATGCATCGTAAAACCTT
CAGAAGGAAAGGAGAATGTTTTGTGGACCACTTTGGTTTTCTTTTTTGCGTGTGGCAGTTTTAAGTTATT
AGTTTTTAAAATCAGTACTTTTTAATGGAAACAACTTGACCAAAAATTTGTCACAGAATTTTGAGACCCA
TTAAAAAAGTTAAATGAGAAACCTGTGTGTTCCTTTGGTCAACACCGAGACATTTAGGTGAAAGACATCT
AATTCTGGTTTTACGAATCTGGAAACTTCTTGAAAATGTAATTCTTGAGTTAACACTTCTGGGTGGAGAA
TAGGGTTGTTTTCCCCCCACATAATTGGAAGGGGAAGGAATATCATTTAAAGCTATGGGAGGGTTGCTTT
GATTACAACACTGGAGAGAAATGCAGCATGTTGCTGATTGCCTGTCACTAAAACAGGCCAAAAACTGAGT
CCTTGGGTTGCATAGAAAGCTGCCAAACGCTAGCCAACAAGCTCGTCATCGCTTTGCAGAAGAGCAGAGA
GGATATGCTCATCGTCTAAAGAACTACCCATTTTATTATATATTAGTCACGATATCTATAACAAGAAAAT
ATATATATAATAAGTTATCACGTAAGTAGAACATGAAATAACAATATAATTATCGTATGAGTTAAATCTT
AAAAGTCACGTAAAAGATAATCATGCGTCATTTTGACTCACGCGGTCGTTATAGTTCAAAATCAGTGACA
CTTACCGCATTGACAAGCACGCCTCACGGGAGCTCCAAGCGGCGACTGAGATGTCCTAAATGCACAGCGA
CGGATTCGCGCTATTTAGAAAGAGAGAGCAATATTTCAAGAATGCATGCGTCAATTTTACGCAGACTATC
TTTCTAGGGTTAAAAAAGATTTGCGCTTTACTCGACCTAAACTTTAAACACGTCATAGAATCTTCGTTTG
ACAAAAACCACATTGTGGCCAAGCTGTGTGACGCGACGCGCGCTAAAGAATGGCAAACCAAGTCGCGCGA
GGTACCCAGCTTTTGTTCCCTTTAGTGAGGGTTAATTCCGAGCTTGGCGTAATCATGGTCATAGCTGTTT
CCTGTGTGAAATTGTTATCCGCTCACAATTCCACACAACATACGAGCCGGAAGCATAAAGTGTAAAGCCT
GGGGTGCCTAATGAGTGAGCTAACTCACATTAATTGCGTTGCGCTCACTGCCCGCTTTCCAGTCGGGAAA
CCTGTCGTGCCAGCTGCATTAATGAATCGGCCAACGCGCGGGGAGAGGCGGTTTGCGTATTGGGCGCTCT
TCCGCTTCCTCGCTCACTGACTCGCTGCGCTCGGTCGTTCGGCTGCGGCGAGCGGTATCAGCTCACTCAA
AGGCGGTAATACGGTTATCCACAGAATCAGGGGATAACGCAGGAAAGAACATGTGAGCAAAAGGCCAGCA
AAAGGCCAGGAACCGTAAAAAGGCCGCGTTGCTGGCGTTTTTCCATAGGCTCCGCCCCCCTGACGAGCAT
CACAAAAATCGACGCTCAAGTCAGAGGTGGCGAAACCCGACAGGACTATAAAGATACCAGGCGTTTCCCC
CTGGAAGCTCCCTCGTGCGCTCTCCTGTTCCGACCCTGCCGCTTACCGGATACCTGTCCGCCTTTCTCCC
TTCGGGAAGCGTGGCGCTTTCTCATAGCTCACGCTGTAGGTATCTCAGTTCGGTGTAGGTCGTTCGCTCC
AAGCTGGGCTGTGTGCACGAACCCCCCGTTCAGCCCGACCGCTGCGCCTTATCCGGTAACTATCGTCTTG
AGTCCAACCCGGTAAGACACGACTTATCGCCACTGGCAGCAGCCACTGGTAACAGGATTAGCAGAGCGAG
GTATGTAGGCGGTGCTACAGAGTTCTTGAAGTGGTGGCCTAACTACGGCTACACTAGAAGGACAGTATTT
GGTATCTGCGCTCTGCTGAAGCCAGTTACCTTCGGAAAAAGAGTTGGTAGCTCTTGATCCGGCAAACAAA
CCACCGCTGGTAGCGGTGGTTTTTTTGTTTGCAAGCAGCAGATTACGCGCAGAAAAAAAGGATCTCAAGA
AGATCCTTTGATCTTTTCTACGGGGTCTGACGCTCAGTGGAACGAAAACTCACGTTAAGGGATTTTGGTC
ATGAGATTATCAAAAAGGATCTTCACCTAGATCCTTTTAAATTAAAAATGAAGTTTTAAATCAATCTAAA
GTATATATGAGTAAACTTGGTCTGACAGTTACCAATGCTTAATCAGTGAGGCACCTATCTCAGCGATCTG
TCTATTTCGTTCATCCATAGTTGCCTGACTCCCCGTCGTGTAGATAACTACGATACGGGAGGGCTTACCA
TCTGGCCCCAGTGCTGCAATGATACCGCGAGACCCACGCTCACCGGCTCCAGATTTATCAGCAATAAACC
AGCCAGCCGGAAGGGCCGAGCGCAGAAGTGGTCCTGCAACTTTATCCGCCTCCATCCAGTCTATTAATTG
TTGCCGGGAAGCTAGAGTAAGTAGTTCGCCAGTTAATAGTTTGCGCAACGTTGTTGCCATTGCTACAGGC
ATCGTGGTGTCACGCTCGTCGTTTGGTATGGCTTCATTCAGCTCCGGTTCCCAACGATCAAGGCGAGTTA
CATGATCCCCCATGTTGTGCAAAAAAGCGGTTAGCTCCTTCGGTCCTCCGATCGTTGTCAGAAGTAAGTT
GGCCGCAGTGTTATCACTCATGGTTATGGCAGCACTGCATAATTCTCTTACTGTCATGCCATCCGTAAGA
TGCTTTTCTGTGACTGGTGAGTACTCAACCAAGTCATTCTGAGAATAGTGTATGCGGCGACCGAGTTGCT
CTTGCCCGGCGTCAATACGGGATAATACCGCGCCACATAGCAGAACTTTAAAAGTGCTCATCATTGGAAA
ACGTTCTTCGGGGCGAAAACTCTCAAGGATCTTACCGCTGTTGAGATCCAGTTCGATGTAACCCACTCGT
GCACCCAACTGATCTTCAGCATCTTTTACTTTCACCAGCGTTTCTGGGTGAGCAAAAACAGGAAGGCAAA
ATGCCGCAAAAAAGGGAATAAGGGCGACACGGAAATGTTGAATACTCATACTCTTCCTTTTTCAATATTA
TTGAAGCATTTATCAGGGTTATTGTCTCATGAGCGGATACATATTTGAATGTATTTAGAAAAATAAACAA
ATAGGGGTTCCGCGCACATTTCCCCGAAAAGTGCCACCTG
Features (pLannotate 1.2.2; 39 found; start..end, strand, type, name):
      3..458     -  rep_origin     f1 ori (sequence partly withheld): f1 bacteriophage origin of replication; arrow indicates direction of (+) strand synthesis
    466..623     -  CDS            lacZα (fragment): LacZα fragment of β-galactosidase; lacZ fragment
    626..644     +  promoter       T7 promoter: promoter for bacteriophage T7 RNA polymerase
   1144..1164    +  promoter       tight TRE promoter (fragment): Tet-responsive promoter PTight, consisting of seven tet operator sequences followed by the minimal CMV promoter
   1181..1201    +  promoter       tight TRE promoter (fragment): Tet-responsive promoter PTight, consisting of seven tet operator sequences followed by the minimal CMV promoter
   1218..1238    +  promoter       tight TRE promoter (fragment): Tet-responsive promoter PTight, consisting of seven tet operator sequences followed by the minimal CMV promoter
   1255..1275    +  promoter       tight TRE promoter (fragment): Tet-responsive promoter PTight, consisting of seven tet operator sequences followed by the minimal CMV promoter
   1292..1312    +  promoter       tight TRE promoter (fragment): Tet-responsive promoter PTight, consisting of seven tet operator sequences followed by the minimal CMV promoter
   1329..1349    +  promoter       tight TRE promoter (fragment): Tet-responsive promoter PTight, consisting of seven tet operator sequences followed by the minimal CMV promoter
   1366..1386    +  promoter       tight TRE promoter (fragment): Tet-responsive promoter PTight, consisting of seven tet operator sequences followed by the minimal CMV promoter
   1403..1423    +  promoter       tight TRE promoter (fragment): Tet-responsive promoter PTight, consisting of seven tet operator sequences followed by the minimal CMV promoter
   1431..1476    +  promoter       TRE3GV promoter (fragment): 3rd-generation Tet-responsive promoter that can be activated by binding of Tet-On® 3G, optimized for retroviral and lentiviral vectors
   1548..1672    +  protein_bind   attR1: mutant version of attR; recombination site for the Gateway® LR reaction LR Clonase™
   1697..1727    +  promoter       lac UV5 promoter: E. coli lac promoter with an "up" mutation
   1751..1780    +  promoter       cat promoter (fragment): promoter of the E. coli cat gene encoding chloramphenicol acetyltransferase
   1781..2440    +  CDS            CmR: chloramphenicol acetyltransferase; cat; confers resistance to chloramphenicol
   2619..2777    +  CDS            ccdA (fragment): CCDA_ECO57 - Also known as H, letA. Experimental evidence at protein level: Swiss-Prot protein existence level 1. Antitoxin component of a type II toxin-antitoxin (TA) system which inhibits the post-segregational killing (PSK) of plasmid-free cells, also referred to as a plasmid addiction system. Binds to and blocks the activity of CcdB; will also remove bound CcdB protein from the CcdB-GyrA complex by forming a CcdA-CcdB complex, a process termed rejuvenation. Functions as a transcriptional corepressor for the ccdAB operon, repression also requires CcdB (By similarity). From Escherichia coli
   2782..3084    +  CDS            ccdB: CCDB_ECOLI - Also known as G, letB, letD. Experimental evidence at protein level: Swiss-Prot protein existence level 1. Toxic component of a type II toxin-antitoxin (TA) system, functioning in plasmid maintainence. Responsible for the post- segregational killing (PSK) of plasmid-free cells, also referred to as a plasmid addiction system. Half-life of over 2 hours. Cell killing by CcdB is accompanied by filamentation, defects in chromosome and plasmid segregation, defects in cell division, formation of anucleate cells, decreased DNA synthesis and plasmid loss. Interferes with the activity of DN
   3128..3252    -  protein_bind   attR2: mutant version of attR; recombination site for the Gateway® LR reaction LR Clonase™
   3405..3867    +  misc_feature   IRES: internal ribosome entry site (IRES) of the encephalomyocarditis virus (EMCV)
   3881..4600    +  CDS            EGFP: the original enhanced GFP (Yang et al., 1996) mammalian codon-optimized
   4677..4732    +  polyA_signal   β-globin poly(A) signal: rabbit β-globin polyadenylation signal (Gil and Proudfoot, 1987)
   5173..5552    +  enhancer       CMV enhancer: human cytomegalovirus immediate early enhancer
   5554..5653    +  promoter       CMV promoter (fragment): human cytomegalovirus (CMV) immediate early promoter
   6990..7736    +  CDS            rtTA-Advanced: improved tetracycline-controlled transactivator In the Tet-On® system, rtTA-Advanced binds to the Tet-responsive element and stimulates transcription only in the presence of tetracycline or doxycycline.
   7763..8207    +  misc_feature   FMDV IRES: internal ribosome entry site (IRES) of the foot-and-mouth disease virus
   8240..8258    +  promoter       tac promoter (fragment): strong E. coli promoter; hybrid between the trp and lac UV5 promoters
   8278..8296    +  promoter       T7 promoter: promoter for bacteriophage T7 RNA polymerase
   8306..9100    +  CDS            NeoR/KanR: aminoglycoside phosphotransferase from Tn5; aph(3')-II (or nptII); confers resistance to neomycin, kanamycin, and G418 (Geneticin®)
   9147..9719    +  polyA_signal   EF-1α poly(A) signal: human EF-1α polyadenylation signal
  10128..10259   +  CDS            FP (fragment): FP25_NPVAC - Experimental evidence at protein level: Swiss-Prot protein existence level 1. From Autographa californica nuclear polyhedrosis virus (AcMNPV).
  10277..10295   -  promoter       T3 promoter: promoter for bacteriophage T3 RNA polymerase
  10338..10360   -  protein_bind   lac operator (fragment): The lac repressor binds to the lac operator to inhibit transcription in E. coli. This inhibition can be relieved by adding lactose or isopropyl-β-D-thiogalactopyranoside (IPTG). lac repressor encoded by lacI
  10364..10394   -  promoter       lac promoter: promoter for the E. coli lac operon
  10409..10430   -  protein_bind   CAP binding site: CAP binding activates transcription in the presence of cAMP. E. coli catabolite activator protein
  10443..10535   -  CDS            lacI (fragment): lac repressor; lacI; The lac repressor binds to the lac operator to inhibit transcription in E. coli. This inhibition can be relieved by adding lactose or isopropyl-β-D-thiogalactopyranoside (IPTG).
  10718..11306   -  rep_origin     ori: high-copy-number ColE1/pMB1/pBR322/pUC origin of replication
  11477..12337   -  CDS            AmpR: β-lactamase; bla; confers resistance to ampicillin, carbenicillin, and related antibiotics
  12338..12442   -  promoter       AmpR promoter: bla
