[The description below was written by a language model from this plasmid's Addgene catalogue record and pLannotate feature annotations shown in this document.]
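Description:
PB-TAG-ERN is an empty all-in-one piggyBac transposon Gateway destination vector built on a pBluescript backbone, designed for doxycycline-inducible transgene expression in mammalian cells. In bacteria it replicates from a high-copy ColE1/pUC-type origin, also carries an f1 origin, and is selected with ampicillin (backbone AmpR) plus chloramphenicol (CmR within the Gateway cassette). Because the unrecombined cassette encodes the CcdB toxin, the plasmid is maintained in a ccdB-tolerant strain. The piggyBac terminal repeats are not annotated in the automated feature table, although a short baculovirus FP-gene fragment near the 3′ end of the cargo probably reflects the flanking sequence that often accompanies piggyBac arms.

The payload consists of two expression units. The first is a Tet-responsive promoter, annotated as a series of tet operator repeats followed by a minimal promoter. It drives an attR1–CmR–ccdB–attR2 cassette that is exchanged for a gene of interest by LR recombination with an entry clone. Downstream, an EMCV IRES, EGFP and a rabbit β-globin poly(A) signal make green fluorescence a co-transcribed reporter of induction. The second unit is constitutive. The table annotates a CMV enhancer and a partial CMV promoter, followed by an unannotated stretch, so the full promoter identity is not stated. This unit expresses rtTA-Advanced, which is linked through an FMDV IRES to NeoR and ends in an EF-1α poly(A) signal. Stably modified cells can therefore be selected with G418, and they supply the transactivator that switches on the TRE unit when doxycycline is added.

Stable genomic integration requires co-transfection with a separate piggyBac transposase plasmid. The associated publication describes using this vector family for inducible transgene expression in human iPS cells.
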