Addgene plasmid #80476: PB-TAG-ERN
Purpose: (Empty Backbone) All-in-One piggyBac transposon Destination vector for dox-inducible expression of Gateway cloned elements (inducible GFP and constitutive rtTA and neomycin resistance)
Depositing lab: Knut Woltjen. Depositing organization: Kyoto University, Center for iPS Cell Research and Application. Publication: Inducible Transgene Expression in Human iPS Cells Using Versatile All-in-One piggyBac Transposons. Kim SI, Oceguera-Yanez F, Sakurai C, Nakagawa M, Yamanaka S, Woltjen K. Methods Mol Biol. 2016;1357:111-31. doi: 10.1007/7651_2015_251. PubMed 26025620.
Backbone
  Vector backbone: pBluescript
  Backbone size (bp): 3000
  Vector type: Mammalian Expression ; piggyBac transposon
  Selectable markers: Neomycin (select with G418)
Growth in bacteria
  Bacterial resistance: Chloramphenicol and Ampicillin, 25 & 100 μg/mL
  Growth temperature: 37°C
  Growth strain: ccdB Survival
  Copy number: High Copy
Gene/Insert
  Cloning method: Gateway Cloning
Terms and licenses: Academic/Nonprofit Terms; Industry Terms: Not Available to Industry
Depositor comments: Requires co-transfection with a piggyBac transposase plasmid for stable genomic integration. If you desire to use transposase with the Materials, you may contact Transposagen or other licensed vendor.
How to cite: PB-TAG-ERN was a gift from Knut Woltjen (Addgene plasmid # 80476 ; http://n2t.net/addgene:80476 ; RRID:Addgene_80476)
