>Addgene plasmid #80476 | PB-TAG-ERN | addgene partial sequence | sequence record 153662 | EGFP-N 5'-CGTCGCCGTCCAGCTCGACCAG-3'
CTCCTCGCCCTTGCTCACCATGGTTGTGGCCATATTATCATCGTGTTTTTCAAAGGAAAACCACGTCCCC
GTGGTTCGGGGGGCCTAGACGTTTTTTTAACCTCGACTAAACACATGTAAAGCATGTGCACCGAGGCCCC
AGATCAGATCCCATACAATGGGGTACCTTCTGGGCATCCTTCAGCCCCTTGTTGAATACGCTTGAGGAGA
GCCATTTGACTCTTTCCACAACTATCCAACTCACAACGTGGCACTGGGGTTGTGCCGCCTTTGCAGGTGT
ATCTTATACACGTGGCTTTTGGCCGCAGAGGCACCTGTCGCCAGGTGGGGGGTTCCGCTGCCTGCAAAGG
GTCGCTACAGACGTTGTTTGTCTTCAAGAAGCTTCCAGAGGAACTGCTTCCTTCACGACATTCAACAGAC
CTTGCATTCCTTTGGCGAGAGGGGAAAGACCCCTAGGAATGCTCGTCAAGAAGACAGGGCCAGGTTTCCG
GGCCCTCACATTGCCAAAAGACGGCAATATGGTGGAAAATAACATATAGACAAACGCACACCGGCCTTAT
TCCAAGCGGCTTCGGCCAGTAACGTTAGGGGGGGGGGAGGGAGAGGGGGGGG
