>Addgene plasmid #80476 | PB-TAG-ERN | addgene partial sequence | sequence record 153663 | CAT-R 5'-GCAACTGACTGAAATGCCTC-3'
CAACGGTGGTATATCCAGTGATTTTTTTCTCCATTTTAGCTTCCTTAGCTCCTGAAAATCTCGACGGATC
CTAACTCAAAATCCACACATTATACGAGCCGGAAGCATAAAGTGTAAAGCCTGGGGTGCCTAATGCGGCC
GCCATAGTGACTGGATATGTTGTGTTTTACAGTATTATGTAGTCTGTTTTTTATGCAAAATCTAATTTAA
TATATTGATATTTATATCATTTTACGTTTCTCGTTCAGCTTTTTTGTACAAACTTGTGATGGCCGCCACC
GCGGAGGCTGGATCGGTCCCGGTGTCTTCTATGGAGGTCAAAACAGCGTGGATGGCGTCTCCAGGCGATC
TGACGGTTCACTAAACGAGCTCTGCTTATATAGGGGGTACCTTCTCTATCACTGATAGGGAGCTCGAGAC
GTGTCGACTTCTCTATCACTGATAGGGAGACGTTCTAGACGTACCTTCTCTATCACTGATAGGGAGCTCG
AGACGTGTCGACTTCTCTATCACTGATAGGGAGACGTTCTAGACGTACCTTCTCTATCACTGATAGGGAG
CTCGAGACGTGTCGACTTCTCTATCACTGATAGGGAGACGTTCTAGACGTACCTTCTCTATCACTGATAG
GGAGCTCGAGACGTGTCGACTTCTCTATCACTGATAGGGAGACGTGCGGCCAGCTTGGATCCCTCGAGTT
AATTAACGAGAGCATAATATTGATATGTGCCAAAGTTGTTTCTGACTGACTAATAAGTATAATTTGTTTC
TATTATGTATAGGTTAAGCTAATTACTTATT
